Addgene plasmid #76769: GALK2 gRNA (BRDN0001146237)
Purpose: 3rd generation lentiviral gRNA plasmid targeting human GALK2
Depositing lab: John Doench & David Root. Depositing organization: Broad Institute. Publication: Optimized sgRNA design to maximize activity and minimize off-target effects of CRISPR-Cas9. Doench JG, Fusi N, Sullender M, Hegde M, Vaimberg EW, Donovan KF, Smith I, Tothova Z, Wilen C, Orchard R, Virgin HW, Listgarten J, Root DE. Nat Biotechnol. 2016 Jan 18. doi: 10.1038/nbt.3437. PubMed 26780180.
Backbone
  Vector backbone: lentiGuide-Puro
  Backbone manufacturer: Zhang Lab (Addgene plasmid # 52963)
  Vector type: Mammalian Expression, Lentiviral, CRISPR
  Selectable markers: Puromycin
Growth in bacteria
  Bacterial resistance: Ampicillin, 100 μg/mL
  Growth temperature: 37°C
  Growth strain: DH5alpha
  Copy number: High Copy
Gene/Insert
  Gene/Insert name: GALK2 (alt names: GALK2; NM_001001556.2)
  gRNA/shRNA sequence: GCCAAGAGTGAGCGTTACAT
  Species: H. sapiens (human)
  Entrez Gene: GALK2 (a.k.a. GK2, MGC1745)
  Promoter: hU6
  Cloning method: Unknown
  Sequencing primers: 5′ U6-F; 3′ pS2-R
Terms and licenses: Academic/Nonprofit Terms; Industry Terms: Not Available to Industry
Depositor comments: The gRNA was designed to target the following Genbank reference sequence(s): NM_001001556.2,NM_001289030.1,NM_001289031.1,NM_002044.3. Note that this plasmid does NOT contain Cas9. It should be used in conjunction with lentiCas9-Blast (Addgene #52962) or otherwise with cell lines already expressing Cas9. Browse the full kinome gRNA library at http://www.addgene.org/pooled-library/broadgpp-human-kinome/ or visit http://www.broadinstitute.org/rnai/public/ for detailed protocols and information.
How to cite: GALK2 gRNA (BRDN0001146237) was a gift from John Doench & David Root (Addgene plasmid # 76769 ; http://n2t.net/addgene:76769 ; RRID:Addgene_76769)
