[The description below was written by a language model from this plasmid's Addgene catalogue record and pLannotate feature annotations shown in this document.]
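Description:
GALK2 gRNA (BRDN0001146237) is a third-generation lentiviral single-guide RNA plasmid built on the lentiGuide-Puro backbone and designed to target the human galactokinase 2 gene (GALK2). The guide was designed against several GALK2 reference transcripts and belongs to a human kinome gRNA collection. In bacteria the plasmid is maintained by a high-copy ColE1/pUC-type origin and selected with ampicillin through the β-lactamase gene. An f1 origin, an SV40 origin and poly(A) signal, and remnants of lac and T7/T3 promoter elements are also carried over from the backbone.

The lentiviral transfer cassette begins with an RSV promoter fused to a truncated HIV-1 5' LTR, which makes genomic RNA production Tat-independent. This is followed by the Ψ packaging signal with a partial gag sequence, and then the Rev response element for Rev-dependent nuclear export. Within the proviral region, a human U6 RNA polymerase III promoter drives the GALK2-specific spacer joined to the Streptococcus pyogenes Cas9 guide scaffold. A central polypurine tract (cPPT/CTS), which aids nuclear import of the viral genome, follows the scaffold. Next, an EF-1α core promoter with its intron A expresses puromycin N-acetyltransferase, allowing selection of transduced mammalian cells. A WPRE enhances transcript expression, and the cassette ends in a self-inactivating ΔU3 3' LTR that silences LTR promoter activity after integration.

The plasmid does not encode Cas9. It is intended for use with a separate Cas9 lentiviral vector or in cell lines that already express Cas9, for CRISPR-mediated disruption of GALK2 in human cells.
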