Features (pLannotate 1.2.2; 29 found; start..end, strand, type, name):
     14..80      +  CDS            small t antigen (fragment): SV40 (simian virus 40) small t antigen
    106..317     +  promoter       EF-1α core promoter: core promoter for human elongation factor EF-1α
    318..1256    +  intron         EF-1α intron A: intron upstream of the start codon of human EF-1α
   1278..1877    +  CDS            PuroR (fragment): puromycin N-acetyltransferase; pac from Streptomyces; confers resistance to puromycin
   1893..2481    +  misc_feature   WPRE: woodchuck hepatitis virus posttranscriptional regulatory element
   2532..2551    +  misc_feature   cPPT/CTS (fragment): central polypurine tract and central termination sequence of HIV-1
   2553..2786    +  LTR            3' LTR (ΔU3): self-inactivating 3' long terminal repeat (LTR) from HIV-1
   2864..2985    +  polyA_signal   SV40 poly(A) signal: SV40 polyadenylation signal
   3025..3160    +  rep_origin     SV40 ori: SV40 origin of replication
   3181..3199    -  promoter       T7 promoter: promoter for bacteriophage T7 RNA polymerase
   3207..3362    +  CDS            lacZα (fragment): LacZα fragment of β-galactosidase; lacZ fragment
   3367..3795    +  rep_origin     f1 ori (sequence partly withheld): f1 bacteriophage origin of replication; arrow indicates direction of (+) strand synthesis
   3848..3952    +  promoter       AmpR promoter: bla
   3953..4813    +  CDS            AmpR: β-lactamase; bla; confers resistance to ampicillin, carbenicillin, and related antibiotics
   4984..5572    +  rep_origin     ori: high-copy-number ColE1/pMB1/pBR322/pUC origin of replication
   5755..5847    +  CDS            lacI (fragment): lac repressor; lacI; The lac repressor binds to the lac operator to inhibit transcription in E. coli. This inhibition can be relieved by adding lactose or isopropyl-β-D-thiogalactopyranoside (IPTG).
   5860..5881    +  protein_bind   CAP binding site: CAP binding activates transcription in the presence of cAMP. E. coli catabolite activator protein
   5896..5926    +  promoter       lac promoter: promoter for the E. coli lac operon
   5934..5950    +  protein_bind   lac operator: The lac repressor binds to the lac operator to inhibit transcription in E. coli. This inhibition can be relieved by adding lactose or isopropyl-β-D-thiogalactopyranoside (IPTG). lac repressor encoded by lacI
   5995..6013    +  promoter       T3 promoter: promoter for bacteriophage T3 RNA polymerase
   6041..6267    +  promoter       RSV promoter: Rous sarcoma virus enhancer/promoter
   6268..6448    +  LTR            5' LTR (truncated): truncated 5' long terminal repeat (LTR) from HIV-1
   6495..6620    +  misc_feature   HIV-1 Ψ: packaging signal of human immunodeficiency virus type 1
   6604..6967    +  CDS            HIV-1 gag (fragment): gag protein from human immunodeficiency virus 1; gag
   7113..7346    +  misc_feature   RRE: The Rev response element (RRE) of HIV-1 allows for Rev-dependent mRNA export from the nucleus to the cytoplasm.
   7723..7749    +  CDS            Rev (fragment): human immunodeficiency virus 1 (HIV-1) Rev protein; rev; enhances nuclear export of unspliced and incompletely spliced viral mRNAs
   7753..7993    +  promoter       U6 promoter: RNA polymerase III promoter for human U6 snRNA
   8023..8098    +  misc_RNA       gRNA scaffold: guide RNA scaffold for the Streptococcus pyogenes CRISPR/Cas9 system
   8154..8271    +  misc_feature   cPPT/CTS: central polypurine tract and central termination sequence of HIV-1
>Addgene plasmid #76769 | GALK2 gRNA (BRDN0001146237) | addgene full sequence | sequence record 186470 | Addgene Assembled Sequence
CCCGGGTGCAAAGATGGATAAAGTTTTAAACAGAGAGGAATCTTTGCAGCTAATGGACCTTCTAGGTCTT
GAAAGGAGTGGGAATTGGCTCCGGTGCCCGTCAGTGGGCAGAGCGCACATCGCCCACAGTCCCCGAGAAG
TTGGGGGGAGGGGTCGGCAATTGATCCGGTGCCTAGAGAAGGTGGCGCGGGGTAAACTGGGAAAGTGATG
TCGTGTACTGGCTCCGCCTTTTTCCCGAGGGTGGGGGAGAACCGTATATAAGTGCAGTAGTCGCCGTGAA
CGTTCTTTTTCGCAACGGGTTTGCCGCCAGAACACAGGTAAGTGCCGTGTGTGGTTCCCGCGGGCCTGGC
CTCTTTACGGGTTATGGCCCTTGCGTGCCTTGAATTACTTCCACCTGGCTGCAGTACGTGATTCTTGATC
CCGAGCTTCGGGTTGGAAGTGGGTGGGAGAGTTCGAGGCCTTGCGCTTAAGGAGCCCCTTCGCCTCGTGC
TTGAGTTGAGGCCTGGCCTGGGCGCTGGGGCCGCCGCGTGCGAATCTGGTGGCACCTTCGCGCCTGTCTC
GCTGCTTTCGATAAGTCTCTAGCCATTTAAAATTTTTGATGACCTGCTGCGACGCTTTTTTTCTGGCAAG
ATAGTCTTGTAAATGCGGGCCAAGATCTGCACACTGGTATTTCGGTTTTTGGGGCCGCGGGCGGCGACGG
GGCCCGTGCGTCCCAGCGCACATGTTCGGCGAGGCGGGGCCTGCGAGCGCGGCCACCGAGAATCGGACGG
GGGTAGTCTCAAGCTGGCCGGCCTGCTCTGGTGCCTGGCCTCGCGCCGCCGTGTATCGCCCCGCCCTGGG
CGGCAAGGCTGGCCCGGTCGGCACCAGTTGCGTGAGCGGAAAGATGGCCGCTTCCCGGCCCTGCTGCAGG
GAGCTCAAAATGGAGGACGCGGCGCTCGGGAGAGCGGGCGGGTGAGTCACCCACACAAAGGAAAAGGGCC
TTTCCGTCCTCAGCCGTCGCTTCATGTGACTCCACGGAGTACCGGGCGCCGTCCAGGCACCTCGATTAGT
TCTCGAGCTTTTGGAGTACGTCGTCTTTAGGTTGGGGGGAGGGGTTTTATGCGATGGAGTTTCCCCACAC
TGAGTGGGTGGAGACTGAAGTTAGGCCAGCTTGGCACTTGATGTAATTCTCCTTGGAATTTGCCCTTTTT
GAGTTTGGATCTTGGTTCATTCTCAAGCCTCAGACAGTGGTTCAAAGTTTTTTTCTTCCATTTCAGGTGT
CGTGACGTACGGCCACCATGACCGAGTACAAGCCCACGGTGCGCCTCGCCACCCGCGACGACGTCCCCAG
GGCCGTACGCACCCTCGCCGCCGCGTTCGCCGACTACCCCGCCACGCGCCACACCGTCGATCCGGACCGC
CACATCGAGCGGGTCACCGAGCTGCAAGAACTCTTCCTCACGCGCGTCGGGCTCGACATCGGCAAGGTGT
GGGTCGCGGACGACGGCGCCGCCGTGGCGGTCTGGACCACGCCGGAGAGCGTCGAAGCGGGGGCGGTGTT
CGCCGAGATCGGCCCGCGCATGGCCGAGTTGAGCGGTTCCCGGCTGGCCGCGCAGCAACAGATGGAAGGC
CTCCTGGCGCCGCACCGGCCCAAGGAGCCCGCGTGGTTCCTGGCCACCGTCGGAGTCTCGCCCGACCACC
AGGGCAAGGGTCTGGGCAGCGCCGTCGTGCTCCCCGGAGTGGAGGCGGCCGAGCGCGCCGGGGTGCCCGC
CTTCCTGGAGACCTCCGCGCCCCGCAACCTCCCCTTCTACGAGCGGCTCGGCTTCACCGTCACCGCCGAC
GTCGAGGTGCCCGAAGGACCGCGCACCTGGTGCATGACCCGCAAGCCCGGTGCCTGAACGCGTTAAGTCG
ACAATCAACCTCTGGATTACAAAATTTGTGAAAGATTGACTGGTATTCTTAACTATGTTGCTCCTTTTAC
GCTATGTGGATACGCTGCTTTAATGCCTTTGTATCATGCTATTGCTTCCCGTATGGCTTTCATTTTCTCC
TCCTTGTATAAATCCTGGTTGCTGTCTCTTTATGAGGAGTTGTGGCCCGTTGTCAGGCAACGTGGCGTGG
TGTGCACTGTGTTTGCTGACGCAACCCCCACTGGTTGGGGCATTGCCACCACCTGTCAGCTCCTTTCCGG
GACTTTCGCTTTCCCCCTCCCTATTGCCACGGCGGAACTCATCGCCGCCTGCCTTGCCCGCTGCTGGACA
GGGGCTCGGCTGTTGGGCACTGACAATTCCGTGGTGTTGTCGGGGAAATCATCGTCCTTTCCTTGGCTGC
TCGCCTGTGTTGCCACCTGGATTCTGCGCGGGACGTCCTTCTGCTACGTCCCTTCGGCCCTCAATCCAGC
GGACCTTCCTTCCCGCGGCCTGCTGCCGGCTCTGCGGCCTCTTCCGCGTCTTCGCCTTCGCCCTCAGACG
AGTCGGATCTCCCTTTGGGCCGCCTCCCCGCGTCGACTTTAAGACCAATGACTTACAAGGCAGCTGTAGA
TCTTAGCCACTTTTTAAAAGAAAAGGGGGGACTGGAAGGGCTAATTCACTCCCAACGAAGACAAGATCTG
CTTTTTGCTTGTACTGGGTCTCTCTGGTTAGACCAGATCTGAGCCTGGGAGCTCTCTGGCTAACTAGGGA
ACCCACTGCTTAAGCCTCAATAAAGCTTGCCTTGAGTGCTTCAAGTAGTGTGTGCCCGTCTGTTGTGTGA
CTCTGGTAACTAGAGATCCCTCAGACCCTTTTAGTCAGTGTGGAAAATCTCTAGCAGTACGTATAGTAGT
TCATGTCATCTTATTATTCAGTATTTATAACTTGCAAAGAAATGAATATCAGAGAGTGAGAGGAACTTGT
TTATTGCAGCTTATAATGGTTACAAATAAAGCAATAGCATCACAAATTTCACAAATAAAGCATTTTTTTC
ACTGCATTCTAGTTGTGGTTTGTCCAAACTCATCAATGTATCTTATCATGTCTGGCTCTAGCTATCCCGC
CCCTAACTCCGCCCATCCCGCCCCTAACTCCGCCCAGTTCCGCCCATTCTCCGCCCCATGGCTGACTAAT
TTTTTTTATTTATGCAGAGGCCGAGGCCGCCTCGGCCTCTGAGCTATTCCAGAAGTAGTGAGGAGGCTTT
TTTGGAGGCCTAGGGACGTACCCAATTCGCCCTATAGTGAGTCGTATTACGCGCGCTCACTGGCCGTCGT
TTTACAACGTCGTGACTGGGAAAACCCTGGCGTTACCCAACTTAATCGCCTTGCAGCACATCCCCCTTTC
GCCAGCTGGCGTAATAGCGAAGAGGCCCGCACCGATCGCCCTTCCCAACAGTTGCGCAGCCTGAATGGCG
AATGGG
[124 nt withheld, positions 3367-3490]
C
[91 nt withheld, positions 3492-3582]
A
[49 nt withheld, positions 3584-3632]
CCTTTGACGTTGGAGTCCACGTTCTTT
[37 nt withheld, positions 3660-3696]
ACCCTATCTCGGTCTATTCTTTTGATTTATAAGGGATTTTGCCGATTTCGGCCTATTGGTTAAAAAATGA
GCTGATTTAACAAAAATTTAACGCGAATTTTAACAAAATATTAACGCTTACAATTTAGGTGGCACTTTTC
GGGGAAATGTGCGCGGAACCCCTATTTGTTTATTTTTCTAAATACATTCAAATATGTATCCGCTCATGAG
ACAATAACCCTGATAAATGCTTCAATAATATTGAAAAAGGAAGAGTATGAGTATTCAACATTTCCGTGTC
GCCCTTATTCCCTTTTTTGCGGCATTTTGCCTTCCTGTTTTTGCTCACCCAGAAACGCTGGTGAAAGTAA
AAGATGCTGAAGATCAGTTGGGTGCACGAGTGGGTTACATCGAACTGGATCTCAACAGCGGTAAGATCCT
TGAGAGTTTTCGCCCCGAAGAACGTTTTCCAATGATGAGCACTTTTAAAGTTCTGCTATGTGGCGCGGTA
TTATCCCGTATTGACGCCGGGCAAGAGCAACTCGGTCGCCGCATACACTATTCTCAGAATGACTTGGTTG
AGTACTCACCAGTCACAGAAAAGCATCTTACGGATGGCATGACAGTAAGAGAATTATGCAGTGCTGCCAT
AACCATGAGTGATAACACTGCGGCCAACTTACTTCTGACAACGATCGGAGGACCGAAGGAGCTAACCGCT
TTTTTGCACAACATGGGGGATCATGTAACTCGCCTTGATCGTTGGGAACCGGAGCTGAATGAAGCCATAC
CAAACGACGAGCGTGACACCACGATGCCTGTAGCAATGGCAACAACGTTGCGCAAACTATTAACTGGCGA
ACTACTTACTCTAGCTTCCCGGCAACAATTAATAGACTGGATGGAGGCGGATAAAGTTGCAGGACCACTT
CTGCGCTCGGCCCTTCCGGCTGGCTGGTTTATTGCTGATAAATCTGGAGCCGGTGAGCGTGGGTCTCGCG
GTATCATTGCAGCACTGGGGCCAGATGGTAAGCCCTCCCGTATCGTAGTTATCTACACGACGGGGAGTCA
GGCAACTATGGATGAACGAAATAGACAGATCGCTGAGATAGGTGCCTCACTGATTAAGCATTGGTAACTG
TCAGACCAAGTTTACTCATATATACTTTAGATTGATTTAAAACTTCATTTTTAATTTAAAAGGATCTAGG
TGAAGATCCTTTTTGATAATCTCATGACCAAAATCCCTTAACGTGAGTTTTCGTTCCACTGAGCGTCAGA
CCCCGTAGAAAAGATCAAAGGATCTTCTTGAGATCCTTTTTTTCTGCGCGTAATCTGCTGCTTGCAAACA
AAAAAACCACCGCTACCAGCGGTGGTTTGTTTGCCGGATCAAGAGCTACCAACTCTTTTTCCGAAGGTAA
CTGGCTTCAGCAGAGCGCAGATACCAAATACTGTTCTTCTAGTGTAGCCGTAGTTAGGCCACCACTTCAA
GAACTCTGTAGCACCGCCTACATACCTCGCTCTGCTAATCCTGTTACCAGTGGCTGCTGCCAGTGGCGAT
AAGTCGTGTCTTACCGGGTTGGACTCAAGACGATAGTTACCGGATAAGGCGCAGCGGTCGGGCTGAACGG
GGGGTTCGTGCACACAGCCCAGCTTGGAGCGAACGACCTACACCGAACTGAGATACCTACAGCGTGAGCT
ATGAGAAAGCGCCACGCTTCCCGAAGGGAGAAAGGCGGACAGGTATCCGGTAAGCGGCAGGGTCGGAACA
GGAGAGCGCACGAGGGAGCTTCCAGGGGGAAACGCCTGGTATCTTTATAGTCCTGTCGGGTTTCGCCACC
TCTGACTTGAGCGTCGATTTTTGTGATGCTCGTCAGGGGGGCGGAGCCTATGGAAAAACGCCAGCAACGC
GGCCTTTTTACGGTTCCTGGCCTTTTGCTGGCCTTTTGCTCACATGTTCTTTCCTGCGTTATCCCCTGAT
TCTGTGGATAACCGTATTACCGCCTTTGAGTGAGCTGATACCGCTCGCCGCAGCCGAACGACCGAGCGCA
GCGAGTCAGTGAGCGAGGAAGCGGAAGAGCGCCCAATACGCAAACCGCCTCTCCCCGCGCGTTGGCCGAT
TCATTAATGCAGCTGGCACGACAGGTTTCCCGACTGGAAAGCGGGCAGTGAGCGCAACGCAATTAATGTG
AGTTAGCTCACTCATTAGGCACCCCAGGCTTTACACTTTATGCTTCCGGCTCGTATGTTGTGTGGAATTG
TGAGCGGATAACAATTTCACACAGGAAACAGCTATGACCATGATTACGCCAAGCGCGCAATTAACCCTCA
CTAAAGGGAACAAAAGCTGGAGCTGCAAGCTTAATGTAGTCTTATGCAATACTCTTGTAGTCTTGCAACA
TGGTAACGATGAGTTAGCAACATGCCTTACAAGGAGAGAAAAAGCACCGTGCATGCCGATTGGTGGAAGT
AAGGTGGTACGATCGTGCCTTATTAGGAAGGCAACAGACGGGTCTGACATGGATTGGACGAACCACTGAA
TTGCCGCATTGCAGAGATATTGTATTTAAGTGCCTAGCTCGATACATAAACGGGTCTCTCTGGTTAGACC
AGATCTGAGCCTGGGAGCTCTCTGGCTAACTAGGGAACCCACTGCTTAAGCCTCAATAAAGCTTGCCTTG
AGTGCTTCAAGTAGTGTGTGCCCGTCTGTTGTGTGACTCTGGTAACTAGAGATCCCTCAGACCCTTTTAG
TCAGTGTGGAAAATCTCTAGCAGTGGCGCCCGAACAGGGACTTGAAAGCGAAAGGGAAACCAGAGGAGCT
CTCTCGACGCAGGACTCGGCTTGCTGAAGCGCGCACGGCAAGAGGCGAGGGGCGGCGACTGGTGAGTACG
CCAAAAATTTTGACTAGCGGAGGCTAGAAGGAGAGAGATGGGTGCGAGAGCGTCAGTATTAAGCGGGGGA
GAATTAGATCGCGATGGGAAAAAATTCGGTTAAGGCCAGGGGGAAAGAAAAAATATAAATTAAAACATAT
AGTATGGGCAAGCAGGGAGCTAGAACGATTCGCAGTTAATCCTGGCCTGTTAGAAACATCAGAAGGCTGT
AGACAAATACTGGGACAGCTACAACCATCCCTTCAGACAGGATCAGAAGAACTTAGATCATTATATAATA
CAGTAGCAACCCTCTATTGTGTGCATCAAAGGATAGAGATAAAAGACACCAAGGAAGCTTTAGACAAGAT
AGAGGAAGAGCAAAACAAAAGTAAGACCACCGCACAGCAAGCGGCCGCTGATCTTCAGACCTGGAGGAGG
AGATATGAGGGACAATTGGAGAAGTGAATTATATAAATATAAAGTAGTAAAAATTGAACCATTAGGAGTA
GCACCCACCAAGGCAAAGAGAAGAGTGGTGCAGAGAGAAAAAAGAGCAGTGGGAATAGGAGCTTTGTTCC
TTGGGTTCTTGGGAGCAGCAGGAAGCACTATGGGCGCAGCGTCAATGACGCTGACGGTACAGGCCAGACA
ATTATTGTCTGGTATAGTGCAGCAGCAGAACAATTTGCTGAGGGCTATTGAGGCGCAACAGCATCTGTTG
CAACTCACAGTCTGGGGCATCAAGCAGCTCCAGGCAAGAATCCTGGCTGTGGAAAGATACCTAAAGGATC
AACAGCTCCTGGGGATTTGGGGTTGCTCTGGAAAACTCATTTGCACCACTGCTGTGCCTTGGAATGCTAG
TTGGAGTAATAAATCTCTGGAACAGATTTGGAATCACACGACCTGGATGGAGTGGGACAGAGAAATTAAC
AATTACACAAGCTTAATACACTCCTTAATTGAAGAATCGCAAAACCAGCAAGAAAAGAATGAACAAGAAT
TATTGGAATTAGATAAATGGGCAAGTTTGTGGAATTGGTTTAACATAACAAATTGGCTGTGGTATATAAA
ATTATTCATAATGATAGTAGGAGGCTTGGTAGGTTTAAGAATAGTTTTTGCTGTACTTTCTATAGTGAAT
AGAGTTAGGCAGGGATATTCACCATTATCGTTTCAGACCCACCTCCCAACCCCGAGGGGACCCAGAGAGG
GCCTATTTCCCATGATTCCTTCATATTTGCATATACGATACAAGGCTGTTAGAGAGATAATTAGAATTAA
TTTGACTGTAAACACAAAGATATTAGTACAAAATACGTGACGTAGAAAGTAATAATTTCTTGGGTAGTTT
GCAGTTTTAAAATTATGTTTTAAAATGGACTATCATATGCTTACCGTAACTTGAAAGTATTTCGATTTCT
TGGCTTTATATATCTTGTGGAAAGGACGAAACACCGGCCAAGAGTGAGCGTTACATGTTTTAGAGCTAGA
AATAGCAAGTTAAAATAAGGCTAGTCCGTTATCAACTTGAAAAAGTGGCACCGAGTCGGTGCTTTTTTAA
GCTTGGCGTAACTAGATCTTGAGACAAATGGCAGTATTCATCCACAATTTTAAAAGAAAAGGGGGGATTG
GGGGGTACAGTGCAGGGGAAAGAATAGTAGACATAATAGCAACAGACATACAAACTAAAGAATTACAAAA
ACAAATTACAAAAATTCAAAATTTTCGGGTTTATTACAGGGACAGCAGAGATCCACTTTGGCGCCGGCTC
GAGGGGG
