>Addgene plasmid #76769 | GALK2 gRNA (BRDN0001146237) | depositor partial sequence | sequence record 144229 | Target Sequence
GCCAAGAGTGAGCGTTACAT
