>Addgene plasmid #76769 | GALK2 gRNA (BRDN0001146237) | addgene partial sequence | sequence record 186469 | hU6-F
AGAAAGTAATAATTTCTTGGGTAGTTTGCAGTTTTAAAATTATGTTTTAAAATGGACTATCATATGCTTA
CCGTAACTTGAAAGTATTTCGATTTCTTGGCTTTATATATCTTGTGGAAAGGACGAAACACCGGCCAAGA
GTGAGCGTTACATGTTTTAGAGCTAGAAATAGCAAGTTAAAATAAGGCTAGTCCGTTATCAACTTGAAAA
AGTGGCACCGAGTCGGTGCTTTTTTAAGCTTGGCGTAACTAGATCTTGAGACAAATGGCAGTATTCATCC
ACAATTTTAAAAGAAAAGGGGGGATTGGGGGGTACAGTGCAGGGGAAAGAATAGTAGACATAATAGCAAC
AGACATACAAACTAAAGAATTACAAAAACAAATTACAAAAATTCAAAATTTTCGGGTTTATTACAGGGAC
AGCAGAGATCCACTTTGGCGCCGGCTCGAGGGGGCCCGGGTGCAAAGATGGATAAAGTTTTAAACAGAGA
GGAATCTTTGCAGCTAATGGACCTTCTAGGTCTTGAAAGGAGTGGGAATTGGCTCCGGTGCCCGTCAGTG
GGCAGAGCGC
